>Addgene plasmid #31210 | pLenti6/V5-DEST-HSF1 | addgene partial sequence | sequence record 35960 | pBABE-3
CCGGTACGCGTAGAATCGAGACCGAGGAGAGGGTTAGGGATAGGCTTACCTTCGAACCGCGGGCCCTCTA
GACTCGAGCGGCCGCCACTGTGCTGGATATCAACCACTTTGTACAAGAAAGTTGGGTAGGAGACAGTGGG
GTCCTTGGCTTTGGGAGGCTCCGAGCCTGTCAGCAGGGAGATGGTGGGGTCCTCGGCGAAGCCGTCCCCT
TCGGAGAAGTAGGAGCCCTCTCCCAGCTCAAACAGCACCGGCAGGTCGTTGCTCCCGGTGTCCACGGAGC
CGGGGTCCAGCAGGAACAGCGGCTGCGCTGTGTAGTGCACCAGCTGCTTCCCTGAATCCGGGCTGCTGTT
CTCTGCCTCGGGAGGCCTGGGGGGCTCCTGGGGAGACAGGAGCTCTTGGATACTGGCCAGGCTGCTGTCA
AGGTCAGGCAGGCTCATGTCGGGCACGGTCACCGAGGGGCTGAACAGGTCCAGCAGGGCACTGGTGTCCA
CGCTGAAGCCGTGGCTGCTCAGCATGGTCTGCAGGTTATCCAGGTTGGAGTCCATAGCATCCAAGTGGTC
ACTGAGCTCATTCTTGTCCAGGCAGGCTACGCTGAGGCACTTTTCAGGGGTGGAGGTGG
