[The description below was written by a language model from this plasmid's Addgene catalogue record.]
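Description:
pLenti6/V5-DEST-HSF1 is a lentiviral mammalian expression plasmid built on the commercial pLenti6/V5-DEST Gateway destination backbone (about 7 kb without insert). It carries the human HSF1 open reading frame (heat shock transcription factor 1, roughly 1.6 kb), which was transferred by Gateway recombination from an entry clone belonging to a human ORFeome collection. The attR1 and attR2 sites of the destination vector were consumed in that reaction, so the ORF now sits where the destination cassette used to be. The coding sequence is fused at its C terminus to the V5 epitope supplied by the backbone, which allows the expressed protein to be detected with anti-V5 antibodies. The record does not explicitly name the promoter, but the listed CMV forward sequencing primer implies that a CMV promoter lies upstream of the insert. No feature table is provided, so the viral elements (LTRs, packaging signal and so on) can only be inferred from the lentiviral vector type.

In bacteria the plasmid is maintained as a high-copy construct under ampicillin selection. The record calls for a recombination-deficient host strain, reflecting the tendency of the repeated lentiviral sequences to rearrange. In mammalian cells, transduced or transfected populations are selected with blasticidin. The construct is suited to packaging into lentiviral particles for stable, integrated overexpression of V5-tagged HSF1 in target cells. It was deposited in connection with a study that tested candidate genes as pro-invasion and metastasis drivers in early-stage melanoma, which suggests use in gain-of-function assays of that kind.
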