Addgene plasmid #31210: pLenti6/V5-DEST-HSF1
Depositing lab: Lynda Chin. Depositing organization: Dana-Farber Cancer Institute. Publication: Proinvasion metastasis drivers in early-stage melanoma are oncogenes. Scott KL, Nogueira C, Heffernan TP, van Doorn R, Dhakal S, Hanna JA, Min C, Jaskelioff M, Xiao Y, Wu CJ, Cameron LA, Perry SR, Zeid R, Feinberg T, Kim M, Vande Woude G, Granter SR, Bosenberg M, Chu GC, DePinho RA, Rimm DL, Chin L. Cancer Cell. 2011 Jul 12;20(1):92-103. 10.1016/j.ccr.2011.05.025 PubMed 21741599.
Backbone
  Vector backbone: pLenti6/V5-DEST
  Backbone manufacturer: Invitrogen
  Backbone size w/o insert (bp): 7000
  Vector type: Mammalian Expression, Lentiviral
  Selectable markers: Blasticidin
Growth in bacteria
  Bacterial resistance: Ampicillin, 100 μg/mL
  Growth temperature: 30°C
  Growth strain: Stbl3
  Growth instructions: Grow in STBL3 bacteria (Invitrogen) at lower temps (~30C) to prevent recombination and increase plasmid production.
  Copy number: High Copy
Gene/Insert
  Gene/Insert name: HSF1
  Species: H. sapiens (human)
  Insert size (bp): 1590
  GenBank ID: BC014638
  Entrez Gene: HSF1 (a.k.a. HSTF1)
  Tag / fusion protein: V5 (C terminal on backbone)
  Cloning method: Gateway Cloning; 5′ cloning site attR1 (destroyed during cloning); 3′ cloning site attR2 (destroyed during cloning)
  Sequencing primers: 5′ CMV Forward; 3′ V5 Reverse
Resource information
  A portion of this plasmid was derived from a plasmid made by: The entry clone used to create this plasmid was obatined from the human ORFeome (v5.1) collection made available by the Center for Cancer Systems Biology at the Dana-Farber Cancer Institute in Boston, MA.
Terms and licenses: Academic/Nonprofit Terms; Industry Terms: Not Available to Industry
How to cite: pLenti6/V5-DEST-HSF1 was a gift from Lynda Chin (Addgene plasmid # 31210 ; http://n2t.net/addgene:31210 ; RRID:Addgene_31210)
